>Addgene plasmid #168380 | pTL319 | addgene full sequence | sequence record 349655 | Addgene NGS Result
CGGTGCGGGCCTCTTCGCTATTACGCCAGATCCTTTTGTTGTTTCCGGGTGTACAATATGGACTTCCTCT
TTTCTGGCAACCAAACCCATACATCGGGATTCCTATAATACCTTCGTTGGTCTCCCTAACATGTAGGTGG
CGGAGGGGAGATATACAATAGAACAGATACCAGACAAGACATAATGGGCTAAACAAGACTACACCAATTA
CACTGCCTCATTGATGGTGGTACATAACGAACTAATACTGTAGCCCTAGACTTGATAGCCATCATCATAT
CGAAGTTTCACTACCCTTTTTCCATTTGCCATCTATTGAAGTAATAATAGGCGCATGCAACTTCTTTTCT
TTTTTTTTCTTTTCTCTCTCCCCCGTTGTTGTCTCACCATATCCGCAATGACAAAAAAATGATGGAAGAC
ACTAAAGGAAAAAATTAACGACAAAGACAGCACCAACAGATGTCGTTGTTCCAGAGCTGATGAGGGGTAT
CTCGAAGCACACGAAACTTTTTCCTTCCTTCATTCACGCACACTACTCTCTAATGAGCAACGGTATACGG
CCTTCCTTCCAGTTACTTGAATTTGAAATAAAAAAAAGTTTGCTGTCTTGCTATCAAGTATAAATAGACC
TGCAATTATTAATCTTTTGTTTCCTCGTCATTGTTCTCGTTCCCTTTCTTCCTTGTTTCTTTTTCTGCAC
AATATTTCAAGCTATACCAAGCATACAATCAACTCCAAGCTTGAAGCAAGCCTCCTGAAAGATGAAGCTA
CTGTCTTCTATCGAACAAGCATGCGATATTTGCCGACTTAAAAAGCTCAAGTGCTCCAAAGAAAAACCGA
AGTGCGCCAAGTGTCTGAAGAACAACTGGGAGTGTCGCTACTCTCCCAAAACCAAAAGGTCTCCGCTGAC
TAGGGCACATCTGACAGAAGTGGAATCAAGGCTAGAAAGACTGGAACAGCTATTTCTACTGATTTTTCCT
CGAGAAGACCTTGACATGATTTTGAAAATGGATTCTTTACAGGATATAAAAGCATTGTTAACAGGATTAT
TTGTACAAGATAATGTGAATAAAGATGCCGTCACAGATAGATTGGCTTCAGTGGAGACTGATATGCCTCT
AACATTGAGACAGCATAGAATAAGTGCGACATCATCATCGGAAGAGAGTAGTAACAAAGGTCAAAGACAG
TTGACTGTATCGCCGGAATTTGTAATACGACTCACTATAGGGCGAGCCGCCATCATGGAGGAGCAGAAGC
TGATCTCAGAGGAGGACCTGCATATGGCCATGGAGGCCGAATTCATGGGCATCCTGGTGATTAGCGCCGA
TCTGAAATGCTGCCGCTGCAAAGAGAAGCTGAGCAAGATCCTGTGCAGCCTGCGCGATAAATATGGCATC
GAAAAAACTGAGTACGAGGACAAGGATGATCGCGTGATTGTGCGCGGCAATTTTCCGACCGATAAACTGC
GCAGCGTGATTTGGTGCAAAGCCGGCCGCAAACTGATTCGCGATATCGCCGTGGTTGATGTGTGGCCGCC
GCCGAAAAAACCGGAAACCGCAGGTGGTACCACCCCTGCACCGGCAGTTGCAAATCCGCCGCCGGCAGCA
ACAGTTGCAGCAACCCCGCCGAAAGGATCCGTCGACCTGCAGCGGCCGCATAACTAGCATAACCCCTTGG
GGCCTCTAAACGGGTCTTGAGGGGTTTTTTGCGCGCTTGCAGCCAAGCTAATTCCGGGCGAATTTCTTAT
GATTTATGATTTTTATTATTAAATAAGTTATAAAAAAAATAAGTGTATACAAATTTTAAAGTGACTCTTA
GGTTTTAAAACGAAAATTCTTATTCTTGAGTAACTCTTTCCTGTAGGTCAGGTTGCTTTCTCAGGTATAG
CATGAGGTCGCTCTTATTGACCACACCTCTACCGGCATGCAAGCTTGGCGTAATCATGGTCATAGCTGTT
TCCTGTGTGAAATTGTTATCCGCTCACAATTCCACACAACATACGAGCCGGAAGCATAAAGTGTAAAGCC
TGGGGTGCCTAATGAGTGAGCTAACTCACATTAATTGCGTTGCGCTCACTGCCCGCTTTCCAGTCGGGAA
ACCTGTCGTGCCAGCTGCATTAATGAATCGGCCAACGCGCGGGGAGAGGCGGTTTGCGTATTGGGCGCTC
TTCCGCTTCCTCGCTCACTGACTCGCTGCGCTCGGTCGTTCGGCTGCGGCGAGCGGTATCAGCTCACTCA
AAGGCGGTAATACGGTTATCCACAGAATCAGGGGATAACGCAGGAAAGAACATGTGAGCAAAAGGCCAGC
AAAAGGCCAGGAACCGTAAAAAGGCCGCGTTGCTGGCGTTTTTCCATAGGCTCCGCCCCCCTGACGAGCA
TCACAAAAATCGACGCTCAAGTCAGAGGTGGCGAAACCCGACAGGACTATAAAGATACCAGGCGTTTCCC
CCTGGAAGCTCCCTCGTGCGCTCTCCTGTTCCGACCCTGCCGCTTACCGGATACCTGTCCGCCTTTCTCC
CTTCGGGAAGCGTGGCGCTTTCTCATAGCTCACGCTGTAGGTATCTCAGTTCGGTGTAGGTCGTTCGCTC
CAAGCTGGGCTGTGTGCACGAACCCCCCGTTCAGCCCGACCGCTGCGCCTTATCCGGTAACTATCGTCTT
GAGTCCAACCCGGTAAGACACGACTTATCGCCACTGGCAGCAGCCACTGGTAACAGGATTAGCAGAGCGA
GGTATGTAGGCGGTGCTACAGAGTTCTTGAAGTGGTGGCCTAACTACGGCTACACTAGAAGAACAGTATT
TGGTATCTGCGCTCTGCTGAAGCCAGTTACCTTCGGAAAAAGAGTTGGTAGCTCTTGATCCGGCAAACAA
ACCACCGCTGGTAGCGGTGGTTTTTTTGTTTGCAAGCAGCAGATTACGCGCAGAAAAAAAGGATCTCAAG
AAGATCCTTTGATCTTTTCTACGGGGTCTGACGCTCAGTGGAACGAAAACTCACGTTAAGGGATTTTGGT
CATGAGATTATCAAAAAGGATCTTCACCTAGATCCTTTTAAATTAAAAATGAAGTTTTAAATCAATCTAA
AGTATATATGAGTAACCTGAGGCTATGGCAGGGCCTGCCGCCCCGACGTTGGCTGCGAGCCCTGGGCCTT
CACCCGAACTTGGGGGGTGGGGTGGGGAAAAGGAAGAAACGCGGGCGTATTGGCCCCAATGGGGTCTCGG
TGGGGTATCGACAGAGTGCCAGCCCTGGGACCGAACCCCGCGTTTATGAACAAACGACCCAACACCGTGC
GTTTTATTCTGTCTTTTTATTGCCGTCATAGCGCGGGTTCCTTCCGGTATTGTCTCCTTCCGTGTTTCAG
TTAGCCTCCCCCTAGGGTGGGCGAAGAACTCCAGCATGAGATCCCCGCGCTGGAGGATCATCCAGCCGGC
GTCCCGGAAAACGATTCCGAAGCCCAACCTTTCATAGAAGGCGGCGGTGGAATCGAAATCTCGTGATGGC
AGGTTGGGCGTCGCTTGGTCGGTCATTTCGAACCCCAGAGTCCCGCTCAGAAGAACTCGTCAAGAAGGCG
ATAGAAGGCGATGCGCTGCGAATCGGGAGCGGCGATACCGTAAAGCACGAGGAAGCGGTCAGCCCATTCG
CCGCCAAGCTCTTCAGCAATATCACGGGTAGCCAACGCTATGTCCTGATAGCGGTCCGCCACACCCAGCC
GGCCACAGTCGATGAATCCAGAAAAGCGGCCATTTTCCACCATGATATTCGGCAAGCAGGCATCGCCATG
AGTCACGACGAGATCCTCGCCGTCGGGCATGCTCGCCTTGAGCCTGGCGAACAGTTCGGCTGGCGCGAGC
CCCTGATGCTCTTCGTCCAGATCATCCTGATCGACAAGACCGGCTTCCATCCGAGTACGTGCTCGCTCGA
TGCGATGTTTCGCTTGGTGGTCGAATGGGCAGGTAGCCGGATCAAGCGTATGCAGCCGCCGCATTGCATC
AGCCATGATGGATACTTTCTCGGCAGGAGCAAGGTGAGATGACAGGAGATCCTGCCCCGGCACTTCGCCC
AATAGCAGCCAGTCCCTTCCCGCTTCAGTGACAACGTCGAGCACAGCTGCGCAAGGAACGCCCGTCGTGG
CCAGCCACGATAGCCGCGCTGCCTCGTCTTGCAGTTCATTCAGGGCACCGGACAGGTCGGTCTTGACAAA
AAGAACCGGGCGCCCCTGCGCTGACAGCCGGAACACGGCGGCATCAGAGCAGCCGATTGTCTGTTGTGCC
CAGTCATAGCCGAATAGCCTCTCCACCCAAGCGGCCGGAGAACCTGCGTGCAATCCATCTTGTTCAATCA
TACTCTTCCTTTTTCAATATTATTGAAGCATTTATCAGGGTTATTGTCTCATGAGCGGATACATATTTGA
ATGTATTTAGAAAAATAAACAAATAGGGGTTCCGCGCACATTTCCCCGAAAAGTGCCACCTGAACGAAGC
ATCTGTGCTTCATTTTGTAGAACAAAAATGCAACGCGAGAGCGCTAATTTTTCAAACAAAGAATCTGAGC
TGCATTTTTACAGAACAGAAATGCAACGCGAAAGCGCTATTTTACCAACGAAGAATCTGTGCTTCATTTT
TGTAAAACAAAAATGCAACGCGAGAGCGCTAATTTTTCAAACAAAGAATCTGAGCTGCATTTTTACAGAA
CAGAAATGCAACGCGAGAGCGCTATTTTACCAACAAAGAATCTATACTTCTTTTTTGTTCTACAAAAATG
CATCCCGAGAGCGCTATTTTTCTAACAAAGCATCTTAGATTACTTTTTTTCTCCTTTGTGCGCTCTATAA
TGCAGTCTCTTGATAACTTTTTGCACTGTAGGTCCGTTAAGGTTAGAAGAAGGCTACTTTGGTGTCTATT
TTCTCTTCCATAAAAAAAGCCTGACTCCACTTCCCGCGTTTACTGATTACTAGCGAAGCTGCGGGTGCAT
TTTTTCAAGATAAAGGCATCCCCGATTATATTCTATACCGATGTGGATTGCGCATACTTTGTGAACAGAA
AGTGATAGCGTTGATGATTCTTCATTGGTCAGAAAATTATGAACGGTTTCTTCTATTTTGTCTCTATATA
CTACGTATAGGAAATGTTTACATTTTCGTATTGTTTTCGATTCACTCTATGAATAGTTCTTACTACAATT
TTTTTGTCTAAAGAGTAATACTAGAGATAAACATAAAAAATGTAGAGGTCGAGTTTAGATGCAAGTTCAA
GGAGCGAAAGGTGGATGGGTAGGTTATATAGGGATATAGCACAGAGATATATAGCAAAGAGATACTTTTG
AGCAATGTTTGTGGAAGCGGTATTCGCAATATTTTAGTAGCTCGTTACAGTCCGGTGCGTTTTTGGTTTT
TTGAAAGTGCGTCTTCAGAGCGCTTTTGGTTTTCAAAAGCGCTCTGAAGTTCCTATACTTTCTAGAGAAT
AGGAACTTCGGAATAGGAACTTCAAAGCGTTTCCGAAAACGAGCGCTTCCGAAAATGCAACGCGAGCTGC
GCACATACAGCTCACTGTTCACGTCGCACCTATATCTGCGTGTTGCCTGTATATATATATACATGAGAAG
AACGGCATAGTGCGTGTTTATGCTTAAATGCGTACTTATATGCGTCTATTTATGTAGGATGAAAGGTAGT
CTAGTACCTCCTGTGATATTATCCCATTCCATGCGGGGTATCGTATGCTTCCTTCAGCACTACCCTTTAG
CTGTTCTATATGCTGCCACTCCTCAATTGGATTAGTCTCATCCTTCAATGCTATCATTTCCTTTGATATT
GGATCATACTAAGAAACCATTATTATCATGACATTAACCTATAAAAATAGGCGTATCACGAGGCCCTTTC
GTCTCGCGCGTTTCGGTGATGACGGTGAAAACCTCTGACACATGCAGCTCCCGGAGACGGTCACAGCTTG
TCTGTAAGCGGATGCCGGGAGCAGACAAGCCCGTCAGGGCGCGTCAGCGGGTGTTGGCGGGTGTCGGGGC
TGGCTTAACTATGCGGCATCAGAGCAGATTGTACTGAGAGTGCACCATAGATCAACGACATTACTATATA
TATAATATAGGAAGCATTTAATAGAACAGCATCGTAATATATGTGTACTTTGCAGTTATGACGCCAGATG
GCAGTAGTGGAAGATATTCTTTATTGAAAAATAGCTTGTCACCTTACGTACAATCTTGATCCGGAGCTTT
TCTTTTTTTGCCGATTAAGAATTAATTCGGTCGAAAAAAGAAAAGGAGAGGGCCAAGAGGGAGGGCATTG
GTGACTATTGAGCACGTGAGTATACGTGATTAAGCACACAAAGGCAGCTTGGAGTATGTCTGTTATTAAT
TTCACAGGTAGTTCTGGTCCATTGGTGAAAGTTTGCGGCTTGCAGAGCACAGAGGCCGCAGAATGTGCTC
TAGATTCCGATGCTGACTTGCTGGGTATTATATGTGTGCCCAATAGAAAGAGAACAATTGACCCGGTTAT
TGCAAGGAAAATTTCAAGTCTTGTAAAAGCATATAAAAATAGTTCAGGCACTCCGAAATACTTGGTTGGC
GTGTTTCGTAATCAACCTAAGGAGGATGTTTTGGCTCTGGTCAATGATTACGGCATTGATATCGTCCAAC
TGCATGGAGATGAGTCGTGGCAAGAATACCAAGAGTTCCTCGGTTTGCCAGTTATTAAAAGACTCGTATT
TCCAAAAGACTGCAACATACTACTCAGTGCAGCTTCACAGAAACCTCATTCGTTTATTCCCTTGTTTGAT
TCAGAAGCAGGTGGGACAGGTGAACTTTTGGATTGGAACTCGATTTCTGACTGGGTTGGAAGGCAAGAGA
GCCCCGAAAGCTTACATTTTATGTTAGCTGGTGGACTGACGCCAGAAAATGTTGGTGATGCGCTTAGATT
AAATGGCGTTATTGGTGTTGATGTAAGCGGAGGTGTGGAGACAAATGGTGTAAAAGACTCTAACAAAATA
GCAAATTTCGTCAAAAATGCTAAGAAATAGGTTATTACTGAGTAGTATTTATTTAAGTATTGTTTGTGCA
CTTGCCGATCTATGCGGTGTGAAATACCGCACAGATGCGTAAGGAGAAAATACCGCATCAGGAAATTGTA
AGCGTTAATATTTTGTTAAAATTCGCGTTAAATTTTTGTTAAATCAGCTCATTTTTTAACCAATAGGCCG
AAATCGGCAAAATCCCTTATAAATCAAAAGAATAGACCGAGATAGGGT
[37 nt withheld, positions 7259-7295]
AAAGAACGTGGACTCCAACGTCAAAGG
[49 nt withheld, positions 7323-7371]
T
[91 nt withheld, positions 7373-7463]
G
[124 nt withheld, positions 7465-7588]
CCATTCGCCATTCAGGCTGCGCAACTGTTGGGAAGGGCGAT
Features (pLannotate 1.2.2; 24 found; start..end, strand, type, name):
     30..734     +  promoter       ADH1 promoter: S. cerevisiae ADH1; promoter for alcohol dehydrogenase 1
    762..1202    +  CDS            GAL4 DNA binding domain: DNA binding domain of the GAL4 transcriptional activator; Saccharomyces cerevisiae GAL4 (truncated)
   1213..1231    +  promoter       T7 promoter: promoter for bacteriophage T7 RNA polymerase
   1305..1544    +  CDS            PI21 (fragment): PI21_ORYSJ - Also known as rMg40. Experimental evidence at transcript level: Swiss-Prot protein existence level 2. Involved in defense responses (PubMed:19696351, PubMed:26740780). Contributes to slowing defense responses toward Magnaporthe oryzae (PubMed:19696351). From Oryza sativa subsp. japonica (Rice).
   1664..1711    +  terminator     T7 terminator: transcription terminator for bacteriophage T7 RNA polymerase
   1738..1925    +  terminator     ADH1 terminator: S. cerevisiae ADH1; transcription terminator for the S. cerevisiae alcohol dehydrogenase 1 (ADH1) gene
   1973..1989    -  protein_bind   lac operator: The lac repressor binds to the lac operator to inhibit transcription in E. coli. This inhibition can be relieved by adding lactose or isopropyl-β-D-thiogalactopyranoside (IPTG). lac repressor encoded by lacI
   1997..2027    -  promoter       lac promoter: promoter for the E. coli lac operon
   2042..2063    -  protein_bind   CAP binding site: CAP binding activates transcription in the presence of cAMP. E. coli catabolite activator protein
   2076..2168    -  CDS            lacI (fragment): lac repressor; lacI; The lac repressor binds to the lac operator to inhibit transcription in E. coli. This inhibition can be relieved by adding lactose or isopropyl-β-D-thiogalactopyranoside (IPTG).
   2351..2939    -  rep_origin     ori: high-copy-number ColE1/pMB1/pBR322/pUC origin of replication
   3161..3177    +  polyA_signal   bGH poly(A) signal (fragment): bovine growth hormone polyadenylation signal
   3268..3315    -  polyA_signal   HSV TK poly(A) signal: herpes simplex virus thymidine kinase polyadenylation signal (Cole and Stacy, 1985)
   3374..3526    -  CDS            ble (fragment): BLE_KLEPN - Experimental evidence at protein level: Swiss-Prot protein existence level 1. Binding protein with a strong affinity to the bleomycin family of antibiotics. Binds to CL990; an antimitotic-antibiotic compound. From Klebsiella pneumoniae.
   3547..4341    -  CDS            NeoR/KanR: aminoglycoside phosphotransferase from Tn5; aph(3')-II (or nptII); confers resistance to neomycin, kanamycin, and G418 (Geneticin®)
   4342..4446    -  promoter       AmpR promoter: bla
   4473..5815    -  rep_origin     2μ ori: yeast 2μ plasmid origin of replication
   5883..5918    +  CDS            rop (fragment): Rop protein, which maintains plasmids at low copy number; rop
   6020..6069    +  misc_feature   bom (fragment): basis of mobility region from pBR322
   6208..6355    +  promoter       TRP1 promoter: S. cerevisiae TRP1
   6356..7030    +  CDS            TRP1: phosphoribosylanthranilate isomerase, required for tryptophan biosynthesis; S. cerevisiae TRP1; yeast auxotrophic marker
   7081..7132    +  misc_feature   bom (fragment): basis of mobility region from pBR322
   7160..7588    -  rep_origin     f1 ori (sequence partly withheld): f1 bacteriophage origin of replication; arrow indicates direction of (+) strand synthesis
   7592..29      -  CDS            lacZα (fragment) (across the origin): LacZα fragment of β-galactosidase; lacZ fragment
