[The description below was written by a language model from this plasmid's Addgene catalogue record and pLannotate feature annotations shown in this document.]
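Description:
pTL319 is a yeast two-hybrid bait plasmid built on the pGBKT7 backbone, a yeast–E. coli shuttle vector. In bacteria it replicates from a high-copy ColE1/pUC-type origin and is selected with kanamycin through the Tn5 NeoR/KanR gene, which is driven by the AmpR (bla) promoter. In Saccharomyces cerevisiae it is maintained episomally by the 2μ origin and selected by tryptophan prototrophy via the TRP1 marker and its own promoter. An f1 origin is also present. The annotation further picks up small backbone remnants (fragments of lacZα, lacI, rop, bom, ble and poly(A) signals) that have no evident functional role.

The expression cassette uses the yeast ADH1 promoter to drive the GAL4 DNA-binding domain, followed by the insert OsaHIP04 from rice (Oryza sativa), and ends with the T7 and ADH1 terminators. The layout is consistent with a GAL4 DNA-binding domain–OsaHIP04 fusion, as is standard for pGBKT7. The annotation tool labels the roughly 240 bp insert region as a fragment resembling rice PI21, a protein implicated in defence responses to Magnaporthe oryzae. This is a similarity-based label rather than the deposited gene name. A T7 promoter sits between the GAL4 domain and the insert and would permit in vitro transcription of the insert alone. No epitope tag is annotated in the feature table.

The recorded purpose is simply yeast two-hybrid use. The associated publication concerns how a polymorphism in a conserved blast fungus effector alters its host-target binding range, which suggests that pTL319 supplies a rice host protein for testing interactions with partners fused to a GAL4 activation domain on a companion prey plasmid.
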