Addgene plasmid #168380: pTL319
Purpose: pGBKT7 yeast two-hybrid plasmid
Depositing lab: Sophien Kamoun. Depositing organization: Sainsbury Laboratory, Norwich. Publication: A single amino acid polymorphism in a conserved effector of the multihost blast fungus pathogen expands host-target binding spectrum. Bentham AR, Petit-Houdenot Y, Win J, Chuma I, Terauchi R, Banfield MJ, Kamoun S, Langner T. PLoS Pathog. 2021 Nov 10;17(11):e1009957. doi: 10.1371/journal.ppat.1009957. eCollection 2021 Nov. PubMed 34758051.
Backbone
  Vector backbone: pGBKT7
  Vector type: Yeast Expression
Growth in bacteria
  Bacterial resistance: Kanamycin, 50 μg/mL
  Growth temperature: 37°C
  Growth strain: DH5alpha
  Copy number: High Copy
Gene/Insert
  Gene/Insert name: OsaHIP04
  Species: Oryza sativa
  Cloning method: Unknown
Terms and licenses: Academic/Nonprofit Terms; Industry Terms: Not Available to Industry
How to cite: pTL319 was a gift from Sophien Kamoun (Addgene plasmid # 168380 ; http://n2t.net/addgene:168380 ; RRID:Addgene_168380)
