>Addgene plasmid #168380 | pTL319 | depositor partial sequence | sequence record 326480 | insert
GAATTCATGGGCATCCTGGTGATTAGCGCCGATCTGAAATGCTGCCGCTGCAAAGAGAAGCTGAGCAAGA
TCCTGTGCAGCCTGCGCGATAAATATGGCATCGAAAAAACTGAGTACGAGGACAAGGATGATCGCGTGAT
TGTGCGCGGCAATTTTCCGACCGATAAACTGCGCAGCGTGATTTGGTGCAAAGCCGGCCGCAAACTGATT
CGCGATATCGCCGTGGTTGATGTGTGGCCGCCGCCGAAAAAACCGGAAACCGCAGGTGGTACCACCCCTG
CACCGGCAGTTGCAAATCCGCCGCCGGCAGCAACAGTTGCAGCAACCCCGCCGAAAGGATCC
